>Addgene plasmid #169381 | pmCellFree_KA1_SARS-COV-2_NSP7 | addgene full sequence | sequence record 336497 | Addgene Partial NGS Results
TCCTGCATCTTTTAATCAAATCCCAAGATGTGTATAAACGCGCCGGTATGTACAGGAAGAGGTTTATACT
AAACTGTTACATTGCAAACGTGGTTTCGTGTGCCAAGTGTGAAAACCGATGTTTAATCAAGGCTCTGACG
CATTTCTACAACCACGACTCCAAGTGTGTGGGTGAAGTCATGCATCTTTTAATCAAATCCCAAGATGTGT
ATAAACCACCAAACTGCCAAAAAATGAAAACTGTCGACAAGCTCTGTCCGTTTGCTGGCAACTGCAAGGG
TCTCAATCCTATTTGTAATTATTGAATAATAAAACAATTATAAATGTCAAATTTGTTTTTTATTAACGAT
ACAAACCAAACGCAACAAGAACATTTGTAGTATTATCTATAATTGAAAACGCGTAGTTATAATCGCTGAG
GTAATATTTAAAATCATTTTCAAATGATTCACAGTTAATTTGCGACAATATAATTTTATTTTCACATAAA
CTAGACGCCTTGTCGTCTTCTTCTTCGTATTCCTTCTCTTTTTCATTTTTCTCTTCATAAAAATTAACAT
AGTTATTATCGTATCCATATATGTATCTATCGTATAGAGTAAATTTTTTGTTGTCATAAATATATATGTC
TTTTTTAATGGGGTGTATAGTACCGCTGCGCATAGTTTTTCTGTAATTTACAACAGTGCTATTTTCTGGT
AGTTCTTCGGAGTGTGTTGCTTTAATTATTAAATTTATATAATCAATGAATTTGGGATCGTCGGTTTTGT
ACAATATGTTGCCGGCATAGTACGCAGCTTCTTCTAGTTCAATTACACCATTTTTTAGCAGCACCGGATT
AACATAACTTTCCAAAATGTTGTACGAACCGTTAAACAAAAACAGTTCACCTCCCTTTTCTATACTATTG
TCTGCGAGCAGTTGTTTGTTGTTAAAAATAACAGCCATTGTAATGAGACGCACAAACTAATATCACAAAC
TGGAAATGTCTATCAATATATAGTTGCTGATGGCCGGCCGTAATGAGACGCACAAACTAATATCACAAAC
TGGAAATGTCTATCAATATATAGTTGCTCTAGTTATTAATAGTAATCAATTACGGGGTCATTAGTTCATA
GCCCATATATGGAGTTCCGCGTTACATAACTTACGGTAAATGGCCCGCCTGGCTGACCGCCCAACGACCC
CCGCCCATTGACGTCAATAATGACGTATGTTCCCATAGTAACGCCAATAGGGACTTTCCATTGACGTCAA
TGGGTGGAGTATTTACGGTAAACTGCCCACTTGGCAGTACATCAAGTGTATCATATGCCAAGTACGCCCC
CTATTGACGTCAATGACGGTAAATGGCCCGCCTGGCATTATGCCCAGTACATGACCTTATGGGACTTTCC
TACTTGGCAGTACATCTACGTATTAGTCATCGCTATTACCATGCATGGTCGAGGTGAGCCCCACGTTCTG
CTTCACTCTCCCCATCTCCCCCCCCTCCCCACCCCCAATTTTGTATTTATTTATTTTTTAATTATTTTGT
GCAGCGATGGGGGCGGGGGGGGGGGGGGGGCGCGCGCCGGGGGGGGGGGGGGGGGGGGGGGGGSGGGGSG
GGGSGAGGCGGAGAGGTGCGGCGGCAGCCAATCAGAGCGGCGCGCTCCGAAAGTTTCCTTTTATGGCGAG
GCGGCGGCGGCGGCGGCCCTATAAAAAGCGAAGCGCGCGGCGGGCGGGAGTCGCTGCGCGCTGCCTTCGC
CCCGTGCCCCGCTCCGCCGCCGCCTCGCGCCGCCCGCCCCGGCTCTGACTGACCGCGTTACTCCCACAGG
TGAGCGGGCGGGACGGCCCTTCTCCTTCGGGCTGTAATTAGCGCTTGGTTTAATGACGGCTTGTTTCTTT
TCTGTGGCTGCGTGAAAGCCTTGAGGGGCTCCGGGAGGGCCCTTTGTGCGGGGGGAGCGGCTCGGGGCTG
TCCGCGGGGGGACGGCTGCCTTCGGGGGGGACGGGGCAGGGCGGGGTTCGGCTTCTGGCGTGTGACCGGC
GGCTCTAGAGCCTCTGCTAACCATGTTCATGCCTTCTTCTTTTTCCTACAGCTCCTGGGCAACGTGCTGG
TTATTGTGCTGTCTCATCATTTTGGCAAAGAATTGGATCGGACGTCTAATACGACTCACTATAGGGACAT
CTTAAGTTTATTTTATTTTATTTTATTTTATTTTATTTTATTTTATTTTATTTTATTTTATTTTATTTAA
CCATGACAGTAATGTATAAAGTCTGTAAAGACATTAAACACGTAAGTGAAACCATGGGCACCTCTGGTCA
CCACCATCACCACCATCACCACGGCACAAGCAAGGGCGAGGAGCTGTTCACCGGGGTGGTGCCCATCCTG
GTCGAGTTGGACGGCGACGTAAACGGCCACAAGTTCAGCGTGTCCGGCGAGGGCGAGGGCGATGCCACCT
ACGGCAAGCTGACCCTGAAGTTCATCTGCACCACCGGCAAGCTGCCCGTGCCCTGGCCCACCCTCGTGAC
CACCCTGACCTACGGCGTGCAGTGCTTCAGCCGCTACCCCGACCACATGAAGCAGCACGACTTCTTCAAG
TCCGCCATGCCCGAAGGCTACGTCCAGGAGCGCACCATCTTCTTCAAGGACGACGGCAACTACAAGACCC
GCGCCGAGGTGAAGTTCGAGGGCGACACCCTGGTGAACCGCATCGAGCTGAAGGGCATCGACTTCAAGGA
GGACGGCAACATCCTGGGGCACAAGCTGGAGTACAACTACAACAGCCACAACGTCTATATCATGGCCGAC
AAGCAGAAGAACGGCATCAAGGTGAACTTCAAGATCCGCCACAACATCGAGGACGGCAGCGTGCAGCTCG
CCGACCACTACCAGCAGAACACCCCCATCGGCGACGGCCCCGTGCTGCTGCCCGACAACCACTACCTGAG
CACCCAGTCCGCCCTGAGCAAAGACCCCAACGAGAAGCGCGATCACATGGTCCTGCTGGAGTTCGTGACC
GCCGCCGGGATCACTCTCGGCATGGACGAGCTATACAAGCTGGAGGTGCTCTTCCAGGGTCCGACAAGTT
TGTACAAAAAAGCAGGCTTAATGTCTAAGATGTCTGATGTTAAGTGTACTTCTGTTGTTTTATTGTCTGT
TTTGCAACAATTGAGAGTTGAATCTTCTTCTAAATTGTGGGCTCAATGTGTTCAATTACATAATGATATC
CTGTTGGCTAAAGATACAACTGAAGCTTTTGAAAAAATGGTTTCTTTGTTGTCTGTCTTATTGTCTATGC
AAGGTGCTGTTGATATTAATAAATTGTGTGAAGAGATGCTGGATAATAGAGCTACATTGCAAAACCCAGC
TTTCTTGTACAAAGTGGTGTAAGCGGCCGCCAGCTTTCTAGACCAGTTTAAACATCACCATCACCATCAC
TAAGTGATTAACCTCAGGTGCAGGCTGCCTATCAGAAGGTGGTGGCTGGTGTGGCCAATGCCCTGGCTCA
CAAATACCACTGAGATCGATCTTTTTCCCTCTGCCAAAAATTATGGGGACATCATGAAGCCCCTTGAGCA
TCTGACTTCTGGCTAATAAAGGAAATTTATTTTCATTGCAATAGTGTGTTGGAATTTTTTGTGTCTCTCA
CTCGGAAGGACATATGGGAGGGCAAATCATTTAAAACATCAGAATGAGTATTTGGTTTAGAGTTTGGCAA
CATATGCCCATATGTAACTAGCATAACCCCTTGGGGCCTCTAAACGGGTCTTGAGGGGTTTTTTGCTGAA
AGCATGCGGAGGAAATTCTCCTTGAAGTTTCCCTGGTGTTCAAAGTAAAGGAGTTTGCACCAGACGCACC
TCTGTTCACTGGTCCGGCGTATTAAAACACGATACATTGTTATTAGTACATTTATTAAGCGCTAGATTCT
GTGCGTTGTTGATTTACAGACAATTGTTGTACGTATTTTAATAATTCATTAAATTTATAATCTTTAGGGT
GGTATGTTAGAGCGAAAATCAAATGATTTTCAGCGTCTTTATATCTGAATTTAAATATTAAATCCTCAAT
AGATTTGTAAAATAGGTTTCGATTAGTTTCAAACAAGGGTTGTTTTTCCGAACCGATGGCTGGACTATCT
AATGGATTTTCGCTCAACGCCACAAAACTTGCCAAATCTTGTAGCAGCAATCTAGCTTTGTCGATATTCG
TTTGTGTTTTGTTTTGTAATAAAGGTTCGACGTCGTTCAAAATATTATGCGCTTTTGTATTTCTTTCATC
ACTGTCGTTAGTGTACAATTGACTCGACGTAAACACGTTAAATAGAGCTTGGACATATTTAACATCGGGC
GTGTTAGCTTTATTAGGCCGATTATCGTCGTCGTCCCAACCCTCGTCGTTAGAAGTTGCTTCCGAAGACG
ATTTTGCCATAGCCACACGACGCCTATTAATTGTGTCGGCTAACACGTCCGCGATCAAATTTGTAGTTGA
GCTTTTTGGAATTGCGATCGCATAACTTCGTATAGCATACATTATACGAAGTTATAAGCTCGGAACGCTG
CGCTCGGTCGTTCGGCTGCGGCGAGCGGTATCAGCTCACTCAAAGGCGGTAATACGGTTATCCACAGAAT
CAGGGGATAACGCAGGAAAGAACATGTGAGCAAAAGGCCAGCAAAAGGCCAGGAACCGTAAAAAGGCCGC
GTTGCTGGCGTTTTTCCATAGGCTCCGCCCCCTGACGAGCATCACAAAAATCGACGCTCAAGTCAGAGGT
GGCGAAACCCGACAGGACTATAAAGATACCAGGCGTTTCCCCCTGGAAGCTCCCTCGTGCGCTCTCCTGT
TCCGACCCTGCCGCTTACCGGATACCTGTCCGCCTTTCTCCCTTCGGGAAGCGTGGCGCTTTCTCATAGC
TCACGCTGTAGGTATCTCAGTTCGGTGTAGGTCGTTCGCTCCAAGCTGGGCTGTGTGCACGAACCCCCCG
TTCAGCCCGACCGCTGCGCCTTATCCGGTAACTATCGTCTTGAGTCCAACCCGGTAAGACACGACTTATC
GCCACTGGCAGCAGCCACTGGTAACAGGATTAGCAGAGCGAGGTATGTAGGCGGTGCTACAGAGTTCTTG
AAGTGGTGGCCTAACTACGGCTACACTAGAAGAACAGTATTTGGTATCTGCGCTCTGCTGAAGCCAGTTA
CCTTCGGAAAAAGAGTTGGTAGCTCTTGATCCGGCAAACAAACCACCGCTGGTAGCGGTGGTTTTTTTGT
TTGCAAGCAGCAGATTACGCGCAGAAAAAAAGGATCTCAAGAAGATCCTTTGTTACCAATGCTTAATCAG
TGAGGCACCTATCTCAGCGATCTGTCTATTTCGTTCATCCATAGTTGCCTGACTCCCCGTCGTGTAGATA
ACTACGATACGGGAGGGCTTACCATCTGGCCCCAGTGCTGCAATGATACCGCGAGACCCACGCTCACCGG
CTCCAGATTTATCAGCAATAAACCAGCCAGCCGGAAGGGCCGAGCGCAGAAGTGGTCCTGCAACTTTATC
CGCCTCCATCCAGTCTATTAATTGTTGCCGGGAAGCTAGAGTAAGTAGTTCGCCAGTTAATAGTTTGCGC
AACGTTGTTGCCATTGCTACAGGCATCGTGGTGTCACGCTCGTCGTTTGGTATGGCTTCATTCAGCTCCG
GTTCCCAACGATCAAGGCGAGTTACATGATCCCCCATGTTGTGCAAAAAAGCGGTTAGCTCCTTCGGTCC
TCCGATCGTTGTCAGAAGTAAGTTGGCCGCAGTGTTATCACTCATGGTTATGGCAGCACTGCATAATTCT
CTTACTGTCATGCCATCCGTAAGATGCTTTTCTGTGACTGGTGAGTACTCAACCAAGTCATTCTGAGAAT
AGTGTATGCGGCGACCGAGTTGCTCTTGCCCGGCGTCAATACGGGATAATACCGCGCCACATAGCAGAAC
TTTAAAAGTGCTCATCATTGGAAAACGTTCTTCGGGGCGAAAACTCTCAAGGATCTTACCGCTGTTGAGA
TCCAGTTCGATGTAACCCACTCGTGCACCCAACTGATCTTCAGCATCTTTTACTTTCACCAGCGTTTCTG
GGTGAGCAAAAACAGGAAGGCAAAATGCCGCAAAAAAGGGAATAAGGGCGACACGGAAATGTTGAATACT
CATACTCTTCCTTTTTCAATATTATTGAAGCATTTATCAGGGTTATTGTCTCATGTCCGCGCGTT
Features (pLannotate 1.2.2; 20 found; start..end, strand, type, name):
      4..39      +  CDS            lef2 (fragment): baculovirus late expression factor 2
    181..1008    +  misc_recomb    baculovirus recombination region (lef2/ORF603): contains ORF603 and part of lef2
   1020..1078    +  misc_recomb    baculovirus recombination region (ORF603) (fragment): contains ORF603 and part of lef2
   1140..1443    +  enhancer       CMV enhancer: human cytomegalovirus immediate early enhancer
   1449..1726    +  promoter       chicken β-actin promoter: No description available
   1727..1862    +  intron         hybrid intron (fragment): hybrid between chicken β-actin (CBA) and minute virus of mice (MMV) introns (Gray et al., 2011)
   1951..2081    +  intron         chimeric intron (fragment): chimera between introns from chicken β-actin and rabbit β-globin
   2147..2165    +  promoter       T7 promoter: promoter for bacteriophage T7 RNA polymerase
   2339..3049    +  CDS            EGFP: EGFP is a basic (constitutively fluorescent) green fluorescent protein published in 1996, derived from Aequorea victoria. It is reported to be a rapidly-maturing weak dimer with moderate acid sensitivity.
   3074..3098    +  protein_bind   attB1: mutant version of attB; recombination site for the Gateway® BP reaction BP Clonase™
   3354..3378    -  protein_bind   attB2: mutant version of attB; recombination site for the Gateway® BP reaction BP Clonase™
   3413..3430    +  CDS            7xHis (fragment): 6xHis affinity tag
   3442..3510    +  CDS            HBB (fragment): HBB_PONPY - Experimental evidence at transcript level: Swiss-Prot protein existence level 2. Involved in oxygen transport from the lung to the various peripheral tissues. From Pongo pygmaeus (Bornean orangutan).
   3585..3640    +  polyA_signal   β-globin poly(A) signal: rabbit β-globin polyadenylation signal (Gil and Proudfoot, 1987)
   3728..3775    +  terminator     T7 terminator: transcription terminator for bacteriophage T7 RNA polymerase
   3788..4493    +  misc_recomb    baculovirus recombination region (ORF1629): contains part of ORF1629
   4502..4535    +  protein_bind   loxP: Cre-mediated recombination occurs in the 8-bp core sequence (GCATACAT). Cre recombinase
   4703..5290    -  rep_origin     ori: high-copy-number ColE1/pMB1/pBR322/pUC origin of replication
   5303..6163    -  CDS            AmpR: β-lactamase; bla; confers resistance to ampicillin, carbenicillin, and related antibiotics
   6164..6215    -  promoter       AmpR promoter (fragment): bla
