[The description below was written by a language model from this plasmid's Addgene catalogue record and pLannotate feature annotations shown in this document.]
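Description:
pmCellFree_KA1_SARS-COV-2_NSP7 is a multi-host expression plasmid built on the pmCellFree_KA1 backbone and catalogued as a cell-free expression vector that also works in mammalian cells. It produces the SARS-CoV-2 non-structural protein NSP7 as a fusion with N-terminal eGFP. In bacteria it replicates from a high-copy ColE1/pUC-type origin and is selected with ampicillin through the β-lactamase gene.

The expression cassette stacks two promoter systems upstream of one open reading frame. A CAG-type unit (CMV enhancer, chicken β-actin promoter and chimeric intron fragments) drives RNA polymerase II transcription in mammalian cells. A T7 promoter placed just downstream of it allows transcription by T7 RNA polymerase for in vitro or cell-free translation. EGFP follows, and the NSP7 coding region sits between attB1 and attB2 sites, consistent with insertion by Gateway recombination. The insert itself was not annotated by name in the feature table. The catalogue lists the His tag as N-terminal with eGFP, but the only His-tag fragment annotated lies downstream of attB2, so the record leaves its position relative to the insert ambiguous. The cassette ends with rabbit β-globin sequence and its polyadenylation signal for mammalian transcripts, then a T7 terminator.

Baculovirus recombination regions (lef2/ORF603 and ORF1629) flank the cassette. Such regions would permit transfer into a baculovirus genome for insect-cell expression, although the record does not list this as a purpose. A single loxP site lies next to the ORF1629 arm. The eGFP fusion gives a fluorescent readout for monitoring expression or detecting the viral protein. The feature table derives from a sequence labelled as partial NGS results.
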