Addgene plasmid #169381: pmCellFree_KA1_SARS-COV-2_NSP7
Purpose: Cell-free/mammalian expression vector for SARS-COV-2 virus NSP7 with N-term eGFP
Depositing lab: Kirill Alexandrov. Depositing organization: Queensland University of Technology.
Backbone
  Vector backbone: pmCellFree_KA1
  Vector type: Cell-free expression vector
Growth in bacteria
  Bacterial resistance: Ampicillin, 100 μg/mL
  Growth temperature: 37°C
  Growth strain: DH5alpha
  Copy number: High Copy
Gene/Insert
  Gene/Insert name: SARS-COV-2 _NSP7
  Species: SARS-Cov2
  Promoter: T7- CMV/CAG
  Tag / fusion protein: His and eGFP (N terminal on insert)
  Cloning method: Gateway Cloning
  Sequencing primers: 5′ NA
Terms and licenses: Academic/Nonprofit Terms; Industry Terms: Not Available to Industry
How to cite: pmCellFree_KA1_SARS-COV-2_NSP7 was a gift from Kirill Alexandrov (Addgene plasmid # 169381 ; http://n2t.net/addgene:169381 ; RRID:Addgene_169381)
